>Addgene plasmid #217520 | Pepper-fused sgRNA | addgene full sequence | sequence record 454008 | Addgene NGS Result
GACGTCGCTAGCTGTACAAAAAAGCAGGCTTTAAAGGAACCAATTCAGTCGACTGGATCCGGTACCAAGG
TCGGGCAGGAAGAGGGCCTATTTCCCATGATTCCTTCATATTTGCATATACGATACAAGGCTGTTAGAGA
GATAATTAGAATTAATTTGACTGTAAACACAAAGATATTAGTACAAAATACGTGACGTAGAAAGTAATAA
TTTCTTGGGTAGTTTGCAGTTTTAAAATTATGTTTTAAAATGGACTATCATATGCTTACCGTAACTTGAA
AGTATTTCGATTTCTTGGCTTTATATATCTTGTGGAAAGGACGAAACACCGGGTCTTCGAGAAGACCTGT
TTGAGAGCTAGGCCGGCTCGTTGAGCTCATTAGCTCCGAGCCGGCCTAGCAAGTTCAAATAAGGCTAGTC
CGTTATCAACTTGGCCGGCTCGTTGAGCTCATTAGCTCCGAGCCGGCCAAGTGGCACCGAGTCGGTGCTT
TTTTTAAGCTTGGGCCGCTCGAGGTACCTCTCTACATATGACATGTGAGCAAAAGGCCAGCAAAAGGCCA
GGAACCGTAAAAAGGCCGCGTTGCTGGCGTTTTTCCATAGGCTCCGCCCCCCTGACGAGCATCACAAAAA
TCGACGCTCAAGTCAGAGGTGGCGAAACCCGACAGGACTATAAAGATACCAGGCGTTTCCCCCTGGAAGC
TCCCTCGTGCGCTCTCCTGTTCCGACCCTGCCGCTTACCGGATACCTGTCCGCCTTTCTCCCTTCGGGAA
GCGTGGCGCTTTCTCATAGCTCACGCTGTAGGTATCTCAGTTCGGTGTAGGTCGTTCGCTCCAAGCTGGG
CTGTGTGCACGAACCCCCCGTTCAGCCCGACCGCTGCGCCTTATCCGGTAACTATCGTCTTGAGTCCAAC
CCGGTAAGACACGACTTATCGCCACTGGCAGCAGCCACTGGTAACAGGATTAGCAGAGCGAGGTATGTAG
GCGGTGCTACAGAGTTCTTGAAGTGGTGGCCTAACTACGGCTACACTAGAAGAACAGTATTTGGTATCTG
CGCTCTGCTGAAGCCAGTTACCTTCGGAAAAAGAGTTGGTAGCTCTTGATCCGGCAAACAAACCACCGCT
GGTAGCGGTGGTTTTTTTGTTTGCAAGCAGCAGATTACGCGCAGAAAAAAAGGATCTCAAGAAGATCCTT
TGATCTTTTCTACGGGGTCTGACGCTCAGTGGAACGAAAACTCACGTTAAGGGATTTTGGTCATGAGATT
ATCAAAAAGGATCTTCACCTAGATCCTTTTAAATTAAAAATGAAGTTTTAAATCAATCTAAAGTATATAT
GAGTAAACTTGGTCTGACAGTTACCAATGCTTAATCAGTGAGGCACCTATCTCAGCGATCTGTCTATTTC
GTTCATCCATAGTTGCCTGACTCCCCGTCGTGTAGATAACTACGATACGGGAGGGCTTACCATCTGGCCC
CAGTGCTGCAATGATACCGCGAGACCCACGCTCACCGGCTCCAGATTTATCAGCAATAAACCAGCCAGCC
GGAAGGGCCGAGCGCAGAAGTGGTCCTGCAACTTTATCCGCCTCCATCCAGTCTATTAATTGTTGCCGGG
AAGCTAGAGTAAGTAGTTCGCCAGTTAATAGTTTGCGCAACGTTGTTGCCATTGCTACAGGCATCGTGGT
GTCACGCTCGTCGTTTGGTATGGCTTCATTCAGCTCCGGTTCCCAACGATCAAGGCGAGTTACATGATCC
CCCATGTTGTGCAAAAAAGCGGTTAGCTCCTTCGGTCCTCCGATCGTTGTCAGAAGTAAGTTGGCCGCAG
TGTTATCACTCATGGTTATGGCAGCACTGCATAATTCTCTTACTGTCATGCCATCCGTAAGATGCTTTTC
TGTGACTGGTGAGTACTCAACCAAGTCATTCTGAGAATAGTGTATGCGGCGACCGAGTTGCTCTTGCCCG
GCGTCAATACGGGATAATACCGCGCCACATAGCAGAACTTTAAAAGTGCTCATCATTGGAAAACGTTCTT
CGGGGCGAAAACTCTCAAGGATCTTACCGCTGTTGAGATCCAGTTCGATGTAACCCACTCGTGCACCCAA
CTGATCTTCAGCATCTTTTACTTTCACCAGCGTTTCTGGGTGAGCAAAAACAGGAAGGCAAAATGCCGCA
AAAAAGGGAATAAGGGCGACACGGAAATGTTGAATACTCATACTCTTCCTTTTTCAATATTATTGAAGCA
TTTATCAGGGTTATTGTCTCATGAGCGGATACATATTTGAATGTATTTAGAAAAATAAACAAATAGGGGT
TCCGCGCACATTTCCCCGAAAAGTGCCACCT
Features (pLannotate 1.2.2; 7 found; start..end, strand, type, name):
     13..30      +  protein_bind   attB1 (fragment): mutant version of attB; recombination site for the Gateway® BP reaction BP Clonase™
     82..322     +  promoter       U6 promoter: RNA polymerase III promoter for human U6 snRNA
    397..433     +  misc_RNA       gRNA scaffold (fragment): guide RNA scaffold for the Streptococcus pyogenes CRISPR/Cas9 system
    469..488     +  misc_RNA       gRNA scaffold (fragment): guide RNA scaffold for the Streptococcus pyogenes CRISPR/Cas9 system
    592..1180    -  rep_origin     ori: high-copy-number ColE1/pMB1/pBR322/pUC origin of replication
   1351..2211    -  CDS            AmpR: β-lactamase; bla; confers resistance to ampicillin, carbenicillin, and related antibiotics
   2212..2316    -  promoter       AmpR promoter: bla
