[The description below was written by a language model from this plasmid's Addgene catalogue record and pLannotate feature annotations shown in this document.]
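Description:
Pepper-fused sgRNA is a compact (about 2.3 kb) mammalian CRISPR guide-expression plasmid, catalogued as built on a pCR-Blunt II-TOPO backbone. It is propagated in E. coli from a high-copy ColE1/pUC-type origin and selected with ampicillin through a β-lactamase gene driven by its native bla promoter. The record lists no selectable marker for mammalian cells, so the plasmid is suited to transient delivery. A short attB1 fragment annotated upstream of the expression cassette appears to be a remnant of earlier vector construction and has no stated role.

The payload is a single RNA polymerase III transcription unit. A human U6 promoter drives a Streptococcus pyogenes Cas9 sgRNA scaffold that has been fused to the Pepper RNA aptamer, a fluorogenic aptamer that becomes fluorescent when it binds its cognate small-molecule dye. In the feature table the scaffold is detected only as two separated fragments, which is consistent with foreign sequence such as the aptamer being inserted within the scaffold. Pepper itself is not annotated, however, and its exact position and copy number are not stated. The plasmid is described as an empty gRNA vector: no targeting spacer is present, and users clone a spacer of their choice between the U6 promoter and the scaffold to direct the guide to a specific locus. No Cas9 or dCas9 is encoded, so that protein must be supplied separately. The associated work concerns fluorogenic CRISPR imaging of genomic DNA, in which the aptamer-tagged guide provides the fluorescent signal at the targeted site.
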