Addgene plasmid #217520: Pepper-fused sgRNA
Purpose: Expresses Pepper-fused sgRNA in mammalian cells with U6 promoter
Depositing lab: Xing Li. Depositing organization: Beijing Institutes of Life Science, Chinese Academy of Sciences. Publication: Fluorogenic CRISPR for genomic DNA imaging. Zhang Z, Rong X, Xie T, Li Z, Song H, Zhen S, Wang H, Wu J, Jaffrey SR, Li X. Nat Commun. 2024 Jan 31;15(1):934. doi: 10.1038/s41467-024-45163-9. PubMed 38296979.
Backbone
  Vector backbone: pCR-Blunt II-TOPO
  Backbone size w/o insert (bp): 2269
  Total vector size (bp): 2341
  Vector type: Mammalian Expression, CRISPR
  Selectable markers: No other marker
Growth in bacteria
  Bacterial resistance: Ampicillin, 100 μg/mL
  Growth temperature: 37°C
  Growth strain: DH5alpha
  Growth instructions: No additional growing instructions
  Copy number: High Copy
Gene/Insert
  Gene/Insert name: Pepper-fused sgRNA for spCas9
  gRNA/shRNA sequence: An empty gRNA expression vector, used to create a gRNA to a specific sequence.
  Species: H. sapiens (human)
  Promoter: U6
  Cloning method: Ligation Independent Cloning
  Sequencing primers: 5′ caccgggtcttcgagaagacctgtttGagagctaGGCCG; 3′ ACaggtcttctcgaagacccggtgtttcgtcctttccac
Terms and licenses: Academic/Nonprofit Terms; Industry Terms: Not Available to Industry
How to cite: Pepper-fused sgRNA was a gift from Xing Li (Addgene plasmid # 217520 ; http://n2t.net/addgene:217520 ; RRID:Addgene_217520)
