>Addgene plasmid #217520 | Pepper-fused sgRNA | addgene partial sequence | sequence record 446617 | U6sponge-F 5'-GGACTATCATATGCTTACCGTAACTTGA-3'
TTGGCTTTATATATCTTGTGGAAAGGACGAAACACCGGGTCTTCGAGAAGACCTGTTTGAGAGCTAGGCC
GGCTCGTCTTGTGGAAAGGACGAAACACCGGGTCTTCGAGAAGACCTGTTTGAGAGCTAGGCCGGCTCGT
TGAGCTCATTAGCTCCGAGCCGGCCTAGCAAGTTCAAATAAGGCTAGTCCGTTATCAACTTGGCCGGCTC
GTTGAGCTCATTAGCTCCGAGCCGGCCAAGTGGCACCGAGTCGGTGCTTTTTTTAAGCTTGGGCCGCTCG
AGGTACCTCTCTACATATGACATGTGAGCAAAAGGCCAGCAAAAGGCCAGGAACCGTAAAAAGGCCGCGT
TGCTGGCGTTTTTCCATAGGCTCCGCCCCCCTGACGAGCATCACAAAAATCGACGCTCAAGTCAGAGGTG
GCGAAACCCGACAGGACTATAAAGATACCAGGCGTTTCCCCCTGGAAGCTCCCTCGTGCGCTCTCCTGTT
CCGACCCTGCCGCTTACCGGATACCTGTCCGCCTTTCTCCCTTCGGGAAGCGTGGCGCTTTCTCATAGCT
CACGCTGTAGGTATCTCAGTTCGGTGTAGGTCGTTCGCTCCAAGCTGGGCTGTGTGCACGAACCCCCCGT
TCAGCCCGACCGCTGCGCCTTATCCGGTAACTATCGTCTTGAGTCCAACCCGGTAAGACACGACTTATCG
CCACTGGCAGCAGCCACTGGTAACAGGATTAGCAGAGCGAGGTATGTAGGCGGTGCTACAGAGTTCTTGA
AGTGGTGGCCTAACTACGGCTACACTAGAAGAACAGTATTTGGTATCTGCGCTCTGCTGAAGCCAGTTAC
CTTCGGAAAAAGAGTTGGTAGCTCTTGATCCGGCAAACAAACCACCGCTGGTAGCGGTGGTTTTTTTGTT
TGCAAGCAGCAGATTACGCGCAGAAAAAAAGGNTCTCAAGAAGATCCTTTGATCTTTTCTACGGGGTC
